Addgene plasmid #233060: pLenti-0.5Syn-D2GFP-WPRE
Purpose: To express D2GFP from a 0.5 bp synapsin promoter. The non-coding BDNF exon one is 5' to the BDNF start codon.
Depositing lab: Jonathan Ploski. Depositing organization: University of Texas at Dallas.
Backbone
  Vector backbone: pLenti
  Vector type: Lentiviral
Growth in bacteria
  Bacterial resistance: Ampicillin, 100 μg/mL
  Growth temperature: 37°C
  Growth strain: NEB Stable
  Copy number: High Copy
Gene/Insert
  Gene/Insert name: D2GFP
  Species: Synthetic
  Cloning method: Unknown
Terms and licenses: Academic/Nonprofit Terms; Industry Terms: Not Available to Industry
How to cite: pLenti-0.5Syn-D2GFP-WPRE was a gift from Jonathan Ploski (Addgene plasmid # 233060 ; http://n2t.net/addgene:233060 ; RRID:Addgene_233060)
