[The description below was written by a language model from this plasmid's Addgene catalogue record and pLannotate feature annotations shown in this document.]
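Description:
pLenti-0.5Syn-D2GFP-WPRE is a lentiviral transfer plasmid of about 7.5 kb built on a pLenti backbone for expressing a destabilized green fluorescent reporter under a short synapsin promoter. It is maintained in E. coli through a high-copy ColE1/pUC-type origin with ampicillin selection from the β-lactamase gene. The backbone also carries an f1 origin, an SV40 origin and poly(A) signal, T7 and T3 promoters, and lac-derived remnants typical of a phagemid-based cloning vector.

The viral portion has a third-generation layout. An RSV promoter drives a truncated HIV-1 5' LTR, so genomic RNA can be made without Tat. This is followed by the Ψ packaging signal with a partial gag sequence, the Rev response element for Rev-dependent nuclear export, and the cPPT/CTS, which aids nuclear import of the reverse-transcribed genome. The 3' LTR carries the ΔU3 deletion, making the integrated provirus self-inactivating, so expression depends on the internal promoter.

The payload is d2EGFP, which is EGFP fused to a mouse ornithine decarboxylase degradation domain, giving a half-life of roughly two hours. It is followed by a WPRE that enhances transcript stability and expression. The synapsin promoter named in the title is not annotated in the feature table, but it presumably lies in the unannotated interval between the cPPT/CTS and the reporter; the "0.5 bp" in the purpose field likely means 0.5 kb. That field also mentions a non-coding BDNF exon one upstream of a BDNF start codon, yet no BDNF element is annotated and the listed insert is only D2GFP, so its presence cannot be confirmed from the record. The short-lived reporter suits tracking dynamic expression changes, presumably in neurons.
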