Features (pLannotate 1.2.2; 24 found; start..end, strand, type, name):
    175..296     +  polyA_signal   SV40 poly(A) signal: SV40 polyadenylation signal
    336..471     +  rep_origin     SV40 ori: SV40 origin of replication
    492..510     -  promoter       T7 promoter: promoter for bacteriophage T7 RNA polymerase
    518..673     +  CDS            lacZα (fragment): LacZα fragment of β-galactosidase; lacZ fragment
    678..1106    +  rep_origin     f1 ori (sequence partly withheld): f1 bacteriophage origin of replication; arrow indicates direction of (+) strand synthesis
   1159..1263    +  promoter       AmpR promoter: bla
   1264..2124    +  CDS            AmpR: β-lactamase; bla; confers resistance to ampicillin, carbenicillin, and related antibiotics
   2295..2883    +  rep_origin     ori: high-copy-number ColE1/pMB1/pBR322/pUC origin of replication
   3066..3158    +  CDS            lacI (fragment): lac repressor; lacI; The lac repressor binds to the lac operator to inhibit transcription in E. coli. This inhibition can be relieved by adding lactose or isopropyl-β-D-thiogalactopyranoside (IPTG).
   3171..3192    +  protein_bind   CAP binding site: CAP binding activates transcription in the presence of cAMP. E. coli catabolite activator protein
   3207..3237    +  promoter       lac promoter: promoter for the E. coli lac operon
   3245..3261    +  protein_bind   lac operator: The lac repressor binds to the lac operator to inhibit transcription in E. coli. This inhibition can be relieved by adding lactose or isopropyl-β-D-thiogalactopyranoside (IPTG). lac repressor encoded by lacI
   3306..3324    +  promoter       T3 promoter: promoter for bacteriophage T3 RNA polymerase
   3352..3578    +  promoter       RSV promoter: Rous sarcoma virus enhancer/promoter
   3579..3759    +  LTR            5' LTR (truncated): truncated 5' long terminal repeat (LTR) from HIV-1
   3806..3931    +  misc_feature   HIV-1 Ψ: packaging signal of human immunodeficiency virus type 1
   3915..4278    +  CDS            HIV-1 gag (fragment): gag protein from human immunodeficiency virus 1; gag
   4424..4657    +  misc_feature   RRE: The Rev response element (RRE) of HIV-1 allows for Rev-dependent mRNA export from the nucleus to the cytoplasm.
   5034..5134    +  CDS            Rev (fragment): human immunodeficiency virus 1 (HIV-1) Rev protein; rev; enhances nuclear export of unspliced and incompletely spliced viral mRNAs
   5153..5270    +  misc_feature   cPPT/CTS: central polypurine tract and central termination sequence of HIV-1
   5852..6697    +  CDS            d2EGFP: EGFP destabilized by fusion to residues 422-461 of mouse ornithine decarboxylase, giving an in vivo half-life of ~2 hours mammalian codon-optimized
   6724..7312    +  misc_feature   WPRE: woodchuck hepatitis virus posttranscriptional regulatory element
   7371..7390    +  misc_feature   cPPT/CTS (fragment): central polypurine tract and central termination sequence of HIV-1
   7392..103     +  LTR            3' LTR (ΔU3) (across the origin): self-inactivating 3' long terminal repeat (LTR) from HIV-1
>Addgene plasmid #233060 | pLenti-0.5Syn-D2GFP-WPRE | addgene full sequence | sequence record 472159 | Addgene NGS Result
AGCTTGCCTTGAGTGCTTCAAGTAGTGTGTGCCCGTCTGTTGTGTGACTCTGGTAACTAGAGATCCCTCA
GACCCTTTTAGTCAGTGTGGAAAATCTCTAGCAGTAGTAGTTCATGTCATCTTATTATTCAGTATTTATA
ACTTGCAAAGAAATGAATATCAGAGAGTGAGAGGAACTTGTTTATTGCAGCTTATAATGGTTACAAATAA
AGCAATAGCATCACAAATTTCACAAATAAAGCATTTTTTTCACTGCATTCTAGTTGTGGTTTGTCCAAAC
TCATCAATGTATCTTATCATGTCTGGCTCTAGCTATCCCGCCCCTAACTCCGCCCATCCCGCCCCTAACT
CCGCCCAGTTCCGCCCATTCTCCGCCCCATGGCTGACTAATTTTTTTTATTTATGCAGAGGCCGAGGCCG
CCTCGGCCTCTGAGCTATTCCAGAAGTAGTGAGGAGGCTTTTTTGGAGGCCTAGGGACGTACCCAATTCG
CCCTATAGTGAGTCGTATTACGCGCGCTCACTGGCCGTCGTTTTACAACGTCGTGACTGGGAAAACCCTG
GCGTTACCCAACTTAATCGCCTTGCAGCACATCCCCCTTTCGCCAGCTGGCGTAATAGCGAAGAGGCCCG
CACCGATCGCCCTTCCCAACAGTTGCGCAGCCTGAATGGCGAATGGG
[124 nt withheld, positions 678-801]
C
[91 nt withheld, positions 803-893]
A
[49 nt withheld, positions 895-943]
CCTTTGACGTTGGAGTCCACGTTCTTT
[37 nt withheld, positions 971-1007]
ACCCTATCTCGGTCTATTCTTTTGATTTATAAGGGATTTTGCCGATTTCGGCCTATTGGTTAAAAAATGA
GCTGATTTAACAAAAATTTAACGCGAATTTTAACAAAATATTAACGCTTACAATTTAGGTGGCACTTTTC
GGGGAAATGTGCGCGGAACCCCTATTTGTTTATTTTTCTAAATACATTCAAATATGTATCCGCTCATGAG
ACAATAACCCTGATAAATGCTTCAATAATATTGAAAAAGGAAGAGTATGAGTATTCAACATTTCCGTGTC
GCCCTTATTCCCTTTTTTGCGGCATTTTGCCTTCCTGTTTTTGCTCACCCAGAAACGCTGGTGAAAGTAA
AAGATGCTGAAGATCAGTTGGGTGCACGAGTGGGTTACATCGAACTGGATCTCAACAGCGGTAAGATCCT
TGAGAGTTTTCGCCCCGAAGAACGTTTTCCAATGATGAGCACTTTTAAAGTTCTGCTATGTGGCGCGGTA
TTATCCCGTATTGACGCCGGGCAAGAGCAACTCGGTCGCCGCATACACTATTCTCAGAATGACTTGGTTG
AGTACTCACCAGTCACAGAAAAGCATCTTACGGATGGCATGACAGTAAGAGAATTATGCAGTGCTGCCAT
AACCATGAGTGATAACACTGCGGCCAACTTACTTCTGACAACGATCGGAGGACCGAAGGAGCTAACCGCT
TTTTTGCACAACATGGGGGATCATGTAACTCGCCTTGATCGTTGGGAACCGGAGCTGAATGAAGCCATAC
CAAACGACGAGCGTGACACCACGATGCCTGTAGCAATGGCAACAACGTTGCGCAAACTATTAACTGGCGA
ACTACTTACTCTAGCTTCCCGGCAACAATTAATAGACTGGATGGAGGCGGATAAAGTTGCAGGACCACTT
CTGCGCTCGGCCCTTCCGGCTGGCTGGTTTATTGCTGATAAATCTGGAGCCGGTGAGCGTGGGTCTCGCG
GTATCATTGCAGCACTGGGGCCAGATGGTAAGCCCTCCCGTATCGTAGTTATCTACACGACGGGGAGTCA
GGCAACTATGGATGAACGAAATAGACAGATCGCTGAGATAGGTGCCTCACTGATTAAGCATTGGTAACTG
TCAGACCAAGTTTACTCATATATACTTTAGATTGATTTAAAACTTCATTTTTAATTTAAAAGGATCTAGG
TGAAGATCCTTTTTGATAATCTCATGACCAAAATCCCTTAACGTGAGTTTTCGTTCCACTGAGCGTCAGA
CCCCGTAGAAAAGATCAAAGGATCTTCTTGAGATCCTTTTTTTCTGCGCGTAATCTGCTGCTTGCAAACA
AAAAAACCACCGCTACCAGCGGTGGTTTGTTTGCCGGATCAAGAGCTACCAACTCTTTTTCCGAAGGTAA
CTGGCTTCAGCAGAGCGCAGATACCAAATACTGTTCTTCTAGTGTAGCCGTAGTTAGGCCACCACTTCAA
GAACTCTGTAGCACCGCCTACATACCTCGCTCTGCTAATCCTGTTACCAGTGGCTGCTGCCAGTGGCGAT
AAGTCGTGTCTTACCGGGTTGGACTCAAGACGATAGTTACCGGATAAGGCGCAGCGGTCGGGCTGAACGG
GGGGTTCGTGCACACAGCCCAGCTTGGAGCGAACGACCTACACCGAACTGAGATACCTACAGCGTGAGCT
ATGAGAAAGCGCCACGCTTCCCGAAGGGAGAAAGGCGGACAGGTATCCGGTAAGCGGCAGGGTCGGAACA
GGAGAGCGCACGAGGGAGCTTCCAGGGGGAAACGCCTGGTATCTTTATAGTCCTGTCGGGTTTCGCCACC
TCTGACTTGAGCGTCGATTTTTGTGATGCTCGTCAGGGGGGCGGAGCCTATGGAAAAACGCCAGCAACGC
GGCCTTTTTACGGTTCCTGGCCTTTTGCTGGCCTTTTGCTCACATGTTCTTTCCTGCGTTATCCCCTGAT
TCTGTGGATAACCGTATTACCGCCTTTGAGTGAGCTGATACCGCTCGCCGCAGCCGAACGACCGAGCGCA
GCGAGTCAGTGAGCGAGGAAGCGGAAGAGCGCCCAATACGCAAACCGCCTCTCCCCGCGCGTTGGCCGAT
TCATTAATGCAGCTGGCACGACAGGTTTCCCGACTGGAAAGCGGGCAGTGAGCGCAACGCAATTAATGTG
AGTTAGCTCACTCATTAGGCACCCCAGGCTTTACACTTTATGCTTCCGGCTCGTATGTTGTGTGGAATTG
TGAGCGGATAACAATTTCACACAGGAAACAGCTATGACCATGATTACGCCAAGCGCGCAATTAACCCTCA
CTAAAGGGAACAAAAGCTGGAGCTGCAAGCTTAATGTAGTCTTATGCAATACTCTTGTAGTCTTGCAACA
TGGTAACGATGAGTTAGCAACATGCCTTACAAGGAGAGAAAAAGCACCGTGCATGCCGATTGGTGGAAGT
AAGGTGGTACGATCGTGCCTTATTAGGAAGGCAACAGACGGGTCTGACATGGATTGGACGAACCACTGAA
TTGCCGCATTGCAGAGATATTGTATTTAAGTGCCTAGCTCGATACATAAACGGGTCTCTCTGGTTAGACC
AGATCTGAGCCTGGGAGCTCTCTGGCTAACTAGGGAACCCACTGCTTAAGCCTCAATAAAGCTTGCCTTG
AGTGCTTCAAGTAGTGTGTGCCCGTCTGTTGTGTGACTCTGGTAACTAGAGATCCCTCAGACCCTTTTAG
TCAGTGTGGAAAATCTCTAGCAGTGGCGCCCGAACAGGGACTTGAAAGCGAAAGGGAAACCAGAGGAGCT
CTCTCGACGCAGGACTCGGCTTGCTGAAGCGCGCACGGCAAGAGGCGAGGGGCGGCGACTGGTGAGTACG
CCAAAAATTTTGACTAGCGGAGGCTAGAAGGAGAGAGATGGGTGCGAGAGCGTCAGTATTAAGCGGGGGA
GAATTAGATCGCGATGGGAAAAAATTCGGTTAAGGCCAGGGGGAAAGAAAAAATATAAATTAAAACATAT
AGTATGGGCAAGCAGGGAGCTAGAACGATTCGCAGTTAATCCTGGCCTGTTAGAAACATCAGAAGGCTGT
AGACAAATACTGGGACAGCTACAACCATCCCTTCAGACAGGATCAGAAGAACTTAGATCATTATATAATA
CAGTAGCAACCCTCTATTGTGTGCATCAAAGGATAGAGATAAAAGACACCAAGGAAGCTTTAGACAAGAT
AGAGGAAGAGCAAAACAAAAGTAAGACCACCGCACAGCAAGCGGCCGCTGATCTTCAGACCTGGAGGAGG
AGATATGAGGGACAATTGGAGAAGTGAATTATATAAATATAAAGTAGTAAAAATTGAACCATTAGGAGTA
GCACCCACCAAGGCAAAGAGAAGAGTGGTGCAGAGAGAAAAAAGAGCAGTGGGAATAGGAGCTTTGTTCC
TTGGGTTCTTGGGAGCAGCAGGAAGCACTATGGGCGCAGCGTCAATGACGCTGACGGTACAGGCCAGACA
ATTATTGTCTGGTATAGTGCAGCAGCAGAACAATTTGCTGAGGGCTATTGAGGCGCAACAGCATCTGTTG
CAACTCACAGTCTGGGGCATCAAGCAGCTCCAGGCAAGAATCCTGGCTGTGGAAAGATACCTAAAGGATC
AACAGCTCCTGGGGATTTGGGGTTGCTCTGGAAAACTCATTTGCACCACTGCTGTGCCTTGGAATGCTAG
TTGGAGTAATAAATCTCTGGAACAGATTTGGAATCACACGACCTGGATGGAGTGGGACAGAGAAATTAAC
AATTACACAAGCTTAATACACTCCTTAATTGAAGAATCGCAAAACCAGCAAGAAAAGAATGAACAAGAAT
TATTGGAATTAGATAAATGGGCAAGTTTGTGGAATTGGTTTAACATAACAAATTGGCTGTGGTATATAAA
ATTATTCATAATGATAGTAGGAGGCTTGGTAGGTTTAAGAATAGTTTTTGCTGTACTTTCTATAGTGAAT
AGAGTTAGGCAGGGATATTCACCATTATCGTTTCAGACCCACCTCCCAACCCCGAGGGGACCCGACAGGC
CCGAAGGAATAGAAGAAGAAGGTGGAGAGAGAGACAGAGACAGATCCATTCGATTAGTGAACGGATCTCG
ACGGTATCGGTTAACTTTTAAAAGAAAAGGGGGGATTGGGGGGTACAGTGCAGGGGAAAGAATAGTAGAC
ATAATAGCAACAGACATACAAACTAAAGAATTACAAAAACAAATTACAAAAATTCAAAATTTTATCGATA
CAAGTATCTGGGAAGGGTAACAATGCAAGTTAGCCTGAGGATTTAGGAGGAGGCTGAAAAACAGAGTAGG
AGCCTTACTACGGGTCCAGACCCTACGGACAAGAACCCCCACTCCCACTCCCCAAATTGCGCATTCCCTC
CCCCATCAGAGGGGGAGGGGAAGAGGATGCAGCGCGGCGCGGCGCGTGCGCACTGTCGGATTTAGTACCG
CGGACAGAGCCTTCGCCCCCGCTGCCGGCGCGCGCCACCACCTCCCCAGCACCAAAGGCGGGCTGACGTC
ACTCTCCAGCCCTCCCCAAACTCCCCTACCTCACCGCCTTGGTCGCGTCCGTGCAGCGGTGAGTCCAGTC
GGGCCGCACCACAAGAGGTGCAAGATAGGGGGGTGCAGGCGCGACCATACGCTCTGCGGCGGCAGAGCCT
CAGCGCTGCCTCAGTCTGCAGCGGGCAGCAGAGGAGTCGCGTCGTGCCAGAGAGCGCCGCCGTGCTCCTG
AGCCCCTTGCGCTCCGCCCCCGCGGCCCACCGACCCACTGCCCCTTGGATCCACTAGTCCAGTGTGGTGG
AATTCGCCGCCACCATGGTGAGCAAGGGCGAGGAGCTGTTCACCGGGGTGGTGCCCATCCTGGTCGAGCT
GGACGGCGACGTAAACGGCCACAAGTTCAGCGTGTCCGGCGAGGGCGAGGGCGATGCCACCTACGGCAAG
CTGACCCTGAAGTTCATCTGCACCACCGGCAAGCTGCCCGTGCCCTGGCCCACCCTCGTGACCACCCTGA
CCTACGGCGTGCAGTGCTTCAGCCGCTACCCCGACCACATGAAGCAGCACGACTTCTTCAAGTCCGCCAT
GCCCGAAGGCTACGTCCAGGAGCGCACCATCTTCTTCAAGGACGACGGCAACTACAAGACCCGCGCCGAG
GTGAAGTTCGAGGGCGACACCCTGGTGAACCGCATCGAGCTGAAGGGCATCGACTTCAAGGAGGACGGCA
ACATCCTGGGGCACAAGCTGGAGTACAACTACAACAGCCACAACGTCTATATCATGGCCGACAAGCAGAA
GAACGGCATCAAGGTGAACTTCAAGATCCGCCACAACATCGAGGACGGCAGCGTGCAGCTCGCCGACCAC
TACCAGCAGAACACCCCCATCGGCGACGGCCCCGTGCTGCTGCCCGACAACCACTACCTGAGCACCCAGT
CCGCCCTGAGCAAAGACCCCAACGAGAAGCGCGATCACATGGTCCTGCTGGAGTTCGTGACCGCCGCCGG
GATCACTCTCGGCATGGACGAGCTGTACAAGAAGCTTAGCCATGGCTTCCCGCCGGAGGTGGAGGAGCAG
GATGATGGCACGCTGCCCATGTCTTGTGCCCAGGAGAGCGGGATGGACCGTCACCCTGCAGCCTGTGCTT
CTGCTAGGATCAATGTGTAGACGCGTACCGGTTAGTAATGATCGACAATCAACCTCTGGATTACAAAATT
TGTGAAAGATTGACTGGTATTCTTAACTATGTTGCTCCTTTTACGCTATGTGGATACGCTGCTTTAATGC
CTTTGTATCATGCTATTGCTTCCCGTATGGCTTTCATTTTCTCCTCCTTGTATAAATCCTGGTTGCTGTC
TCTTTATGAGGAGTTGTGGCCCGTTGTCAGGCAACGTGGCGTGGTGTGCACTGTGTTTGCTGACGCAACC
CCCACTGGTTGGGGCATTGCCACCACCTGTCAGCTCCTTTCCGGGACTTTCGCTTTCCCCCTCCCTATTG
CCACGGCGGAACTCATCGCCGCCTGCCTTGCCCGCTGCTGGACAGGGGCTCGGCTGTTGGGCACTGACAA
TTCCGTGGTGTTGTCGGGGAAGCTGACGTCCTTTCCATGGCTGCTCGCCTGTGTTGCCACCTGGATTCTG
CGCGGGACGTCCTTCTGCTACGTCCCTTCGGCCCTCAATCCAGCGGACCTTCCTTCCCGCGGCCTGCTGC
CGGCTCTGCGGCCTCTTCCGCGTCTTCGCCTTCGCCCTCAGACGAGTCGGATCTCCCTTTGGGCCGCCTC
CCCGCCTGGCGATGGTACCTTTAAGACCAATGACTTACAAGGCAGCTGTAGATCTTAGCCACTTTTTAAA
AGAAAAGGGGGGACTGGAAGGGCTAATTCACTCCCAACGAAGACAAGATCTGCTTTTTGCTTGTACTGGG
TCTCTCTGGTTAGACCAGATCTGAGCCTGGGAGCTCTCTGGCTAACTAGGGAACCCACTGCTTAAGCCTC
AATAA
